>Addgene plasmid #65561 | attB-GFP-Tet1d834-1053-Poly(A) | depositor full sequence | sequence record 111431 | attB-GFP-Tet1d834-1053-Poly(A) sequence 8253 bps
GATATCCCGGCTTGTCGACGACGGCGGTCTCCGTCGTCAGGATCATCCGTGAGCAAGGGCGAGGAGCTGT
TCACCGGGGTGGTGCCCATCCTGGTCGAGCTGGACGGCGACGTAAACGGCCACAAGTTCAGCGTGTCCGG
CGAGGGCGAGGGCGATGCCACCTACGGCAAGCTGACCCTGAAGTTCATCTGCACCACCGGCAAGCTGCCC
GTGCCCTGGCCCACCCTCGTGACCACCCTGACCTACGGCGTGCAGTGCTTCAGCCGCTACCCCGACCACA
TGAAGCAGCACGACTTCTTCAAGTCCGCCATGCCCGAAGGCTACGTCCAGGAGCGCACCATCTTCTTCAA
GGACGACGGCAACTACAAGACCCGCGCCGAGGTGAAGTTCGAGGGCGACACCCTGGTGAACCGCATCGAG
CTGAAGGGCATCGACTTCAAGGAGGACGGCAACATCCTGGGGCACAAGCTGGAGTACAACTACAACAGCC
ACAACGTCTATATCATGGCCGACAAGCAGAAGAACGGCATCAAGGTGAACTTCAAGATCCGCCACAACAT
CGAGGACGGCAGCGTGCAGCTCGCCGACCACTACCAGCAGAACACCCCCATCGGCGACGGCCCCGTGCTG
CTGCCCGACAACCACTACCTGAGCACCCAGTCCGCCCTGAGCAAAGACCCCAACGAGAAGCGCGATCACA
TGGTCCTGCTGGAGTTCGTGACCGCCGCCGGGATCACTCTCGGCATGGACGAGCTGTACAAGAGCGGCCT
GAGGAGCAGAGCCCAGGCGAGCAACAGCGCCGTGGACGCCACCATGGGCGATCGCATGTCTCGGTCCCGC
CCCGCAAAGCCTTCCAAATCAGTCAAAACAAAGCTACAGAAAAAGAAAGACATCCAGATGAAGACGAAGA
CATCAAAGCAGGCTGTCAGACATGGGGCATCAGCGAAGGCAGTGAACCCCGGAAAACCGAAGCAATTAAT
TAAAAGAAGAGATGGTAAGAAGGAAACGGAAGACAAAACCCCGACACCGGCGCCGAGTTTTCTGACGCGA
GCCGGGGCCGCCCGAATGAATCGGGATCGAAACCAAGTTCTTTTTCAGAACCCAGACTCCTTAACTTGCA
ACGGGTTTACAATGGCTCTTCGAAGAACCTCTCTTAGCTGGCGACTCTCCCAGCGCCCAGTAGTCACACC
CAAACCTAAGAAAGTACCACCTTCAAAGAAGCAGTGTACACATAATATCCAGGACGAGCCGGGGGTAAAG
CACTCTGAAAATGATTCAGTCCCCAGCCAACACGCTACCGTGTCCCCAGGCACAGAGAATGGTGAACAGA
ACAGGTGTTTAGTTGAAGGGGAGAGCCAAGAGATAACCCAGTCTTGCCCTGTATTTGAGGAAAGAATAGA
AGATACCCAAAGCTGTATTTCCGCATCTGGGAACCTGGAAGCAGAAATTTCTTGGCCACTGGAAGGGACA
CATTGTGAAGAACTACTTTCTCATCAGACATCTGATAATGAGTGCACTTCCCCTCAAGAGTGTGCTCCAT
TGCCCCAAAGATCAACTTCCGAAGTTACCTCTCAGAAAAACACTAGCAATCAGTTAGCAGACTTGAGCTC
ACAAGTAGAGTCTATCAAGCTGTCTGATCCTTCTCCGAATCCTACGGGAAGCGACCATAATGGCTTTCCA
GACTCCAGTTTTAGGATCGTTCCTGAATTGGACCTGAAAACCTGCATGCCTCTTGATGAGTCTGTGTATC
CCACAGCTCTGATAAGATTCATCTTGGCAGGCTCACAGCCGGATGTCTTTGATACTAAGCCCCAAGAAAA
AACCCTTATAACAACCCCAGAACAAGTGGGAAGCCACCCAAATCAAGTTCTGGATGCCACCTCTGTCCTA
GGACAGGCCTTTAGTACTCTTCCACTTCAGTGGGGATTTTCTGGTGCTAACTTAGTTCAAGTTGAGGCCC
TGGGCAAGGGTTCAGACTCACCAGAGGATCTTGGTGCTATTACTATGCTAAACCAACAAGAAACTGTGGC
TATGGATATGGATAGGAATGCTACCCCGGACCTGCCTATCTTCCTTCCTAAGCCTCCAAACACAGTTGCT
ACCTACAGTAGCCCTCTTTTAGGGCCTGAGCCCCACAGCTCTACCTCCTGTGGGCTTGAAGTCCAAGGTG
CTACCCCGATTTTAACTTTGGACTCAGGACACACTCCCCAACTCCCACCAAACCCTGAGTCAAGTTCAGT
ACCTCTGGTAATAGCTGCAAACGGTACGCGAGCTGAGAAGCAGTTTGGTACCAGCCTTTTCCCAGCCGTC
CCACAAGGGTTTACAGTCGCAGCCGAGAATGAAGTCCAGCATGCCCCATTAGATCTTACCCAGGGTTCTC
AGGCTGCTCCCAGCAAACTGGAAGGAGAGATTTCTCGGGTCAGCATCACTGGCTCAGCTGATGTCAAAGC
CACAGCGATGTCCATGCCGGTTACACAGGCCAGTACCTCTTCTCCCCCATGTAATTCTACGCCGCCAATG
GTGGAGAGGAGGAAGCGCAAGGCCTGTGGGGTCTGTGAGCCGTGCCAGCAGAAGGCCAACTGTGGGGAGT
GCACCTACTGCAAGAATCGAAAGAACAGCCACCAGATCTGTAAGAAGAGGAAATGCGAGGTGCTCAAAAA
GAAGCCAGAGGCCACCTCACAGGCACAGGTTACAAAAGAAAACAAGAGGCCCCAGAGGGAAAAGAAGCCC
AAAGTTTTAAAGACAGACTTTAACAACAAACCAGTAAATGGCCCCAAATCAGAGTCCATGGACTGCAGTA
GACGTGGTCATGGGGAAGAAGAGCAAAGGTTGGATTTGATCACACATCCCCTTGAAAATGTAAGGAAGAA
TGCAGGCGGCATGACGGGAATTGAGGTGGAGAAGTGGGCGCCAAACAAGAAATCACACTTAGCAGAGGGT
CAAGTCAAAGGAAGCTGTGATGCCAATTTAACTGGGGTGGAAAACCCCCAGCCCTCTGAAGATGACAAGC
AGCAAACCAACCCTTCTCCGACATTTGCCCAGACCATAAGGAACGGCATGAAAAATGTACACTGTTTACC
CACTGACACACACCTTCCGCTCAACAAATTGAATCATGAGGAATTTAGCAAGGCGTTGGGAAATAATTCC
TCTAAATTGCTGACTGATCCCTCAAACTGCAAGGATGCCATGAGTGTCACCACCTCCGGGGGGGAGTGTG
ATCATCTCAAGGGGCCAAGGAACACCCTGCTCTTCCAGAAGCCTGGCTTGAACTGCAGGTCTGGTGCAGA
ACCCACCATCTTTAATAATCACCCTAATACACACAGCAGTACACCAGAAAGCCTTGTTGCAAAGAACACA
AAGCAAAAACACAGTCAGGAGAAACGCATGGTACATCAGAAGCCACCCTCTAGTACACAAACTAAACCCA
GTGTACCATCAGCAAAGCCAAAGAAGGCCCAGAAAAAGGCAAGAGCGACCCCACACGCAAACAAGCGGAA
AAAGAAACCCCCAGCCCGAAGCTCTCAAGAAAATGATCAGAAGAAGCAAGAGCAGCTAGCTATAGAGTAT
AGTAAAATGCATGACATTTGGATGTCATCTAAGTTTCAAAGGTTTGGCCAGTCTAGTCCACGTAGTTTTC
CTGTTCTGTTGAGAAATATTCCTGTCTTTAACCAAATATTAAAGCCCGTGACTCAGAGTAAAACACCCTC
ACAACATAATGAGTTATTTCCTCCTATCAATCAGATAAAATTCACAAGAAACCCTGAATTGGCAAAGGAG
AAAGTGAAGGTTGAACCATCAGATTCTCTGCCAACATGCCAATTCAAGACAGAATCCGGTGGGCAGACAT
TTGCAGAGCCGGCAGATAATTCTCAGGGACAGCCCATGGTGAGTGTCAATCAGGAAGCTCACCCTCTGCC
CCAGTCCCCACCATCTAACCAGTGTGCTAATATAATGGCTGGTGCTGCCCAAACACAGTTTCATCTAGGC
GCTCAAGAGAACCTGGTGCATCAGATACCACCACCGACGTTGCCTGGTACCTCCCCTGACACACTCTTGC
CAGACCCAGCATCAATCCTCAGGAAAGGGAAAGTGTTACATTTCGATGGAATTACAGTTGTTACGGAGAA
GCGTGAAGCTCAAACATCAAGCAATGGACCACTGGGTCCCACCACAGACAGTGCACAGTCAGAATTTAAA
GAGAGCATCATGGACTTACTTAGCAAGCCTGCAAAAAACCTGATAGCTGGATTGAAGGAACAGGAAGCTG
CACCCTGTGACTGTGATGGAGGTACACAAAAAGAAAAAGGCCCATATTATACACACCTTGGGGCAGGACC
AAGTGTGGCTGCTGTCAGGGAGCTCATGGAGACTAGGTTTGGCCAGAAGGGGAAGGCAATCCGGATTGAG
AAGATAGTGTTCACGGGGAAGGAAGGGAAGAGCTCTCAGGGCTGCCCGGTCGCCAAGTGGGTGATCAGAA
GAAGTGGTCCTGAAGAGAAGCTTATTTGTTTGGTTCGTGAGCGTGTAGACCATCACTGTTCGACGGCTGT
GATAGTTGTCCTTATCCTGCTGTGGGAAGGTATCCCTCGCCTGATGGCTGACCGCCTGTACAAAGAGCTC
ACTGAGAACTTGAGGTCCTACAGCGGACATCCCACAGACCGAAGATGTACCCTCAACAAAAAGCGTACCT
GCACCTGTCAAGGCATCGACCCAAAAACCTGCGGAGCGTCCTTCTCCTTTGGCTGTTCGTGGAGCATGTA
TTTCAACGGCTGTAAGTTTGGGAGGAGTGAAAACCCCAGAAAATTCAGACTTGCTCCAAACTACCCCTTA
CATAACTACTATAAGAGAATTACTGGAATGAGTTCTGAAGGAAGTGACGTGAAAACCGGGTGGATCATTC
CAGACCGCAAGACCCTCATAAGCAGAGAGGAAAAACAGCTTGAAAAGAATTTACAAGAATTGGCTACAGT
ATTAGCTCCACTTTACAAGCAGATGGCTCCAGTTGCTTATCAAAATCAGGTGGAATATGAAGAAGTTGCT
GGAGACTGTCGACTTGGAAATGAAGAGGGGCGTCCTTTCTCTGGTGTCACCTGTTGCATGGATTTTTGTG
CCCATTCTCACAAGGACATTCACAACATGCACAACGGAAGCACCGTGGTGTGTACGTTGATTCGAGCAGA
TGGCCGTGACACAAATTGTCCCGAGGATGAACAACTCCACGTCCTGCCACTATACCGGCTTGCAGACACT
GATGAATTTGGCTCCGTGGAAGGGATGAAGGCCAAAATCAAATCTGGGGCCATCCAAGTCAATGGGCCAA
CCAGGAAGAGGCGACTACGTTTTACTGAGCCTGTTCCTCGATGTGGGAAGAGGGCCAAAATGAAGCAGAA
CCACAATAAATCAGGTACTGCTGGTCTCAGAAGGAAGAGGATCTCTGCCAGCCCAAAGGGAGCCCCAGGT
TCACACAACACTAAGAGCTTTTCATCAGCCTCATCTACTTCTCACCTAGTGAAAGACGAATCTACAGACT
TCTGTCCCCTGCAGGCTTCCTCCGCAGAAACATCTACCTGTACGTACAGTAAAACAGCCTCAGGTGGGTT
TGCAGAAACAAGTAGTATTCTCCACTGCACAATGCCTTCTGGAGCACACAGTGGTGCTAATGCAGCTGCT
GGGGAATGTACTGGAACGGTGCAGCCTGCCGAGGTGGCTGCTCATCCTCACCAGTCTCTTCCCACAGCCG
ATTCTCCCGTTCATGCTGAGCCTCTCACTAGTCCATCTGAGCAGCTAACTTCTAACCAGTCAAACCAGCA
GCTCCCTCTCCTCAGCAATTCTCAGAAACTGGCTTCCTGTCAGGTGGAAGATGAGCGGCACCCTGAAGCG
GATGAGCCTCAGCACCCCGAGGACGATAACTTGCCTCAACTTGATGAATTCTGGTCAGACAGTGAGGAGA
TCTACGCCGATCCTTCCTTTGGTGGCGTGGCGATAGCACCCATTCACGGCTCGGTGCTCATTGAGTGCGC
TCGGAAGGAGCTTCATGCTACCACCTCTTTGCGCTCCCCCAAACGAGGGGTCCCTTTTCGTGTGTCCCTT
GTATTCTACCAGCACAAAAGCCTAAACAAGCCTAATCATGGTTTTGATATCAACAAAATTAAGTGTAAAT
GCAAAAAAGTAACGAAAAAAAAGCCCGCAGACCGGGAGTGTCCTGATGTATCCCCCGAAGCCAATTTATC
ACACCAAATTCCTTCTCGAGTTGCATCAACCTTAACCCGAGACAATGTTGTTACCGTGTCCCCATACTCT
CTCACTCATGTTGCGGGACCCTACAATCGTTGGGTCTAAGCGGCCGCAGTTAACGAATTCTCTAGAGGAT
CCAGACATGATAAGATACATTGATGAGTTTGGACAAACCACAACTAGAATGCAGTGAAAAAAATGCTTTA
TTTGTGAAATTTGTGATGCTATTGCTTTATTTGTAACCATTATAAGCTGCAATAAACAAGTTAACAACAA
CAATTGCATTCATTTTATGTTTCAGGTTCAGGGGGAGGTGTGGGAGGTTTTTTAAAGCAAGTAAAACCTC
TACAAATGTGGTATGGCTGATTATGATCCTGCAAGCCTCGTCGCCGCGGTTTATTCTGTTGACAATTAAT
CATCGGCATAGTATATCGGCATAGTATAATACGACAAGGTGAGGAACTAAACCATGGGATCGGCCATTGA
ACAAGATGGATTGCACGCAGGTTCTCCGGCCGCTTGGGTGGAGAGGCTATTCGGCTATGACTGGGCACAA
CAGACGATCGGCTGCTCTGATGCCGCCGTGTTCCGGCTGTCAGCGCAGGGGCGCCCGGTTCTTTTTGTCA
AGACCGACCTGTCCGGTGCCCTGAATGAACTGCAGGACGAGGCAGCGCGGCTATCGTGGCTGGCCACGAC
GGGCGTTCCTTGCGCAGCTGTGCTCGACGTTGTCACTGAAGCGGGAAGGGACTGGCTGCTATTGGGCGAA
GTGCCGGGGCAGGATCTCCTGTCATCTCACCTTGCTCCTGCCGAGAAAGTATCCATCATGGCTGATGCAA
TGCGGCGGCTGCATACGCTTGATCCGGCTACCTGCCCATTCGACCACCAAGCGAAACATCGCATCGAGCG
AGCACGTACTCGGATGGAAGCCGGTCTTGTCGATCAGGATGATCTGGACGAAGAGCATCAGGGGCTCGCG
CCAGCCGAACTGTTCGCCAGGCTCAAGGCGCGCATGCCCGACGGCGAGGATCTCGTCGTGACCCATGGCG
ATGCCTGCTTGCCGAATATCATGGTGGAAAATGGCCGCTTTTCTGGATTCATCGACTGTGGCCGGCTGGG
TGTGGCGGACCGCTATCAGGACATAGCGTTGGCTACCCGTGATATTGCTGAAGAGCTTGGCGGCGAATGG
GCTGACCGCTTCCTCGTGCTTTACGGTATCGCCGCCCCCGATTCGCAGCGCATCGCCTTCTATCGCCTTC
TTGACGAGTTCTTCTGAGCGGGACTCTGGGGTTCGAATAAAGACCGACCAAGCGACGTCTGAGAGCTCCC
TGGCGAATTCGGTACCAATAAAAGAGCTTTATTTTCATGATCTGTGTGTTGGTTTTTGGCCGCGTTGCTG
GCGTTTTTCCATAGGCTCCGCCCCCCTGACGAGCATCACAAAAATCGACGCTCAAGTCAGAGGTGGCGAA
ACCCGACAGGACTATAAAGATACCAGGCGTTTCCCCCTGGAAGCTCCCTCGTGCGCTCTCCTGTTCCGAC
CCTGCCGCTTACCGGATACCTGTCCGCCTTTCTCCCTTCGGGAAGCGTGGCGCTTTCTCATAGCTCACGC
TGTAGGTATCTCAGTTCGGTGTAGGTCGTTCGCTCCAAGCTGGGCTGTGTGCACGAACCCCCCGTTCAGC
CCGACCGCTGCGCCTTATCCGGTAACTATCGTCTTGAGTCCAACCCGGTAAGACACGACTTATCGCCACT
GGCAGCAGCCACTGGTAACAGGATTAGCAGAGCGAGGTATGTAGGCGGTGCTACAGAGTTCTTGAAGTGG
TGGCCTAACTACGGCTACACTAGAAGAACAGTATTTGGTATCTGCGCTCTGCTGAAGCCAGTTACCTTCG
GAAAAAGAGTTGGTAGCTCTTGATCCGGCAAACAAACCACCGCTGGTAGCGGTGGTTTTTTTGTTTGCAA
GCAGCAGATTACGCGCAGAAAAAAAGGATCTCAAGAAGATCCTTTGATCTTTTCTAGTGTGCG
Features (pLannotate 1.2.2; 7 found; start..end, strand, type, name):
     49..762     +  CDS            EGFP: EGFP is a basic (constitutively fluorescent) green fluorescent protein published in 1996, derived from Aequorea victoria. It is reported to be a rapidly-maturing weak dimer with moderate acid sensitivity.
    826..6336    +  CDS            Tet1 (fragment): TET1_MOUSE - Also known as Cxxc6, Kiaa1676. Experimental evidence at protein level: Swiss-Prot protein existence level 1. Dioxygenase that catalyzes the conversion of the modified genomic base 5-methylcytosine (5mC) into 5-hydroxymethylcytosine (5hmC) and plays a key role in active DNA demethylation. Also mediates subsequent conversion of 5hmC into 5-formylcytosine (5fC), and conversion of 5fC to 5-carboxylcytosine (5caC). Conversion of 5mC into 5hmC, 5fC and 5caC probably constitutes the first step in cytosine demethylation. Methylation at the C5 position of cytosine bases is an epigenetic mo
   6368..6502    -  polyA_signal   SV40 poly(A) signal: SV40 polyadenylation signal
   6525..6608    -  CDS            large T antigen (fragment): large T antigen from SV40 (simian virus 40)
   6638..6685    +  promoter       EM7 promoter: synthetic bacterial promoter&nbsp
   6704..7507    +  CDS            NeoR/KanR: aminoglycoside phosphotransferase from Tn5; aph(3')-II (or nptII); confers resistance to neomycin, kanamycin, and G418 (Geneticin®)
   7636..8224    -  rep_origin     ori: high-copy-number ColE1/pMB1/pBR322/pUC origin of replication
