[The description below was written by a language model from this plasmid's Addgene catalogue record and pLannotate feature annotations shown in this document.]
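Description:
attB-GFP-Tet1d834-1053-Poly(A) is an 8.25 kb donor plasmid for Bxb1 integrase-mediated recombination into a MIN-tagged genomic locus in mouse cells. It is built on the attB-GFP-Poly(A) backbone and catalogued as a mammalian expression/mouse targeting vector. In bacteria it replicates from a high-copy ColE1/pUC-type origin and is selected with kanamycin through a Tn5 NeoR/KanR (aminoglycoside phosphotransferase) gene driven by the synthetic bacterial EM7 promoter. No eukaryotic promoter is annotated upstream of this marker.

The payload is an EGFP coding sequence at the very start of the sequence record, followed by a mouse Tet1 cDNA cloned between AsiSI and NotI sites, giving an N-terminally GFP-tagged fusion. Tet1 is the dioxygenase that oxidises 5-methylcytosine to 5-hydroxymethylcytosine and further oxidised forms, a step in active DNA demethylation. This version carries a deletion of residues 834–1053, consistent with the annotation of the cDNA as a fragment. An SV40 polyadenylation signal lies downstream, together with a short large T antigen remnant that commonly accompanies that SV40 segment. The feature table annotates no mammalian promoter ahead of EGFP, and the Bxb1 attB site named in the plasmid title is also not annotated; it presumably lies in the short stretch preceding EGFP. This layout fits the stated purpose. Recombination between the plasmid's attB site and the attachment site in the MIN tag would place the GFP-Tet1 deletion cDNA and its poly(A) signal into the tagged locus, where expression would depend on the endogenous regulatory context. The construct is thus suited to studying how loss of the 834–1053 region affects Tet1 function and localisation.
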