Addgene plasmid #65561: attB-GFP-Tet1d834-1053-Poly(A)
Purpose: Plasmid for Bxb1-mediated recombination of the GFP-Tet1d834-1053 cDNA into a MIN-tagged locus
Depositing lab: Sebastian Bultmann. Depositing organization: Ludwig-Maximilians-Universitaet Muenchen (LMU). Publication: A modular open platform for systematic functional studies under physiological conditions. Mulholland CB, Smets M, Schmidtmann E, Leidescher S, Markaki Y, Hofweber M, Qin W, Manzo M, Kremmer E, Thanisch K, Bauer C, Rombaut P, Herzog F, Leonhardt H, Bultmann S. Nucleic Acids Res. 2015 May 24. pii: gkv550. 10.1093/nar/gkv550 PubMed 26007658.
Backbone
  Vector backbone: attB-GFP-Poly(A)
  Vector type: Mammalian Expression, Mouse Targeting ; Bxb1
Growth in bacteria
  Bacterial resistance: Kanamycin, 50 μg/mL
  Growth temperature: 37°C
  Growth strain: JM109
  Copy number: High Copy
Gene/Insert
  Gene/Insert name: Tet1
  Species: M. musculus (mouse)
  Insert size (bp): 5513
  Mutation: del(834-1053)
  Entrez Gene: Tet1 (a.k.a. 2510010B09Rik, Cxxc6, D10Ertd17e, LCX, mKIAA1676)
  Tag / fusion protein: GFP (N terminal on insert)
  Cloning method: Restriction Enzyme; 5′ cloning site AsiSI (unknown if destroyed); 3′ cloning site NotI (unknown if destroyed)
  Sequencing primers: 5′ CGATCACATGGTCCTGCTGG; 3′ gtggtttgtccaaactcatc
Terms and licenses: Academic/Nonprofit Terms; Industry Terms: Not Available to Industry
How to cite: attB-GFP-Tet1d834-1053-Poly(A) was a gift from Sebastian Bultmann (Addgene plasmid # 65561 ; http://n2t.net/addgene:65561 ; RRID:Addgene_65561)
