>Addgene plasmid #65561 | attB-GFP-Tet1d834-1053-Poly(A) | addgene partial sequence | sequence record 121722 | EBV-rev 5'-GTGGTTTGTCCAAACTCATC-3'
GTCTGGATCCTCTAGAGAATTCGTTAACTGCGGCCGCTTAGACCCAACGATTGTAGGGTCCCGCAACATG
AGTGAGAGAGTATGGGGACACGGTAACAACATTGTCTCGGGTTAAGGTTGATGCAACTCGAGAAGGAATT
TGGTGTGATAAATTGGCTTCGGGGGATACATCAGGACACTCCCGGTCTGCGGGCTTTTTTTTCGTTACTT
TTTTGCATTTACACTTAATTTTGTTGATATCAAAACCATGATTAGGCTTGTTTAGGCTTTTGTGCTGGTA
GAATACAAGGGACACACGAAAAGGGACCCCTCGTTTGGGGGAGCGCAAAGAGGTGGTAGCATGAAGCTCC
TTCCGAGCGCACTCAATGAGCACCGAGCCGTGAATGGGTGCTATCGCCACGCCACCAAAGGAAGGATCGG
CGTAGATCTCCTCACTGTCTGACCAGAATTCATCAAGTTGAGGCAAGTTATCGTCCTCGGGGTGCTGAGG
CTCATCCGCTTCAGGGTGCCGCTCATCTTCCACCTGACAGGAAGCCAGTTTCTGAGAATTGCTGAGGAGA
GGGAGCTGCTGGTTTGACTGGTTAGAAGTTAGCTGCTCAGATGGACTAGTGAGAGGCTCAGCATGAACGG
GAGAATCGGCTGTGGGAAGAGACTGGTGAGGATGAGCAGCCACCTCGGCAGGCTGCACCGTTCCAGTACA
TTCCCCAGCAGCTGCATTAGCACCACTGTGTGCTCCAGAAGGCATTGTGCAGTGGAGAATACTACTTGTT
TCTGCAAACCCACCTGAGGCTGTTTTACTGTACGTACAGGTAGATGTTTCTGC
