>Addgene plasmid #65561 | attB-GFP-Tet1d834-1053-Poly(A) | addgene partial sequence | sequence record 121723 | EGFP-C 5'-CATGGTCCTGCTGGAGTTCGTG-3'
CTCTCGGCATGGACGAGCTGTACAAGAGCGGCCTGAGGAGCAGAGCCCAGGCGAGCAACAGCGCCGTGGA
CGCCACCATGGGCGATCGCATGTCTCGGTCCCGCCCCGCAAAGCCTTCCAAATCAGTCAAAACAAAGCTA
CAGAAAAAGAAAGACATCCAGATGAAGACGAAGACATCAAAGCAGGCTGTCAGACATGGGGCATCAGCGA
AGGCAGTGAACCCCGGAAAACCGAAGCAATTAATTAAAAGAAGAGATGGTAAGAAGGAAACGGAAGACAA
AACCCCGACACCGGCGCCGAGTTTTCTGACGCGAGCCGGGGCCGCCCGAATGAATCGGGATCGAAACCAA
GTTCTTTTTCAGAACCCAGACTCCTTAACTTGCAACGGGTTTACAATGGCTCTTCGAAGAACCTCTCTTA
GCTGGCGACTCTCCCAGCGCCCAGTAGTCACACCCAAACCTAAGAAAGTACCACCTTCAAAGAAGCAGTG
TACACATAATATCCAGGACGAGCCGGGGGTAAAGCACTCTGAAAATGATTCAGTCCCCAGCCAACACGCT
ACCGTGTCCCCAGGCACAGAGAATGGTGAACAGAACAGGTGTTTAGTTGAAGGGGAGAGCCAAGAGATAA
CCCAGTCTTGCCCTGTATTTGAGGAAAGAATAGAAGATACCCAAAGCTGTATTTCCGCATCTGGGAACCT
GGAAGCAGAAATTTCTTGGCCACTGGAAGGGACACATTGTGAAGAACTACTTTCTCATCAGACATCTGAT
AATGAGTGCACTTCCCCTCAAGAGTGTGCTCCATTGCCCCAAAGATCAACTTCCGAAGTTACCTCTCAGA
AAAACACTAGCAATCAGTTAGCAGACTTGAGCTCACAAGTAGAGTCTATCAAGCTGTCTGATCCTTCTCC
GAATCCTACGGGAAGCGACCATAATGGCTTTCCAGACTCCAGTTTTAGGATCGTTCCTGAATTGGACCTG
AAAACCTGCATGCCTCTTGATGAGTCTGTGTATCCCACAGCTCTGATAAGATTCATCTTGGCAGGCTCAC
AGCCGGATGTCTTTGATACTAAGCCCCAAGAAAAA
