>Addgene plasmid #65561 | attB-GFP-Tet1d834-1053-Poly(A) | addgene partial sequence | sequence record 122979 | mTet1-F 5'-gatgccatgagtgtcaccacc-3'
ATCATCTCAAGGGGCCAAGGAACACCCTGCTCTTCCAGAAGCCTGGCTTGAACTGCAGGTCTGGTGCAGA
ACCCACCATCTTTAATAATCACCCTAATACACACAGCAGTACACCAGAAAGCCTTGTTGCAAAGAACACA
AAGCAAAAACACAGTCAGGAGAAACGCATGGTACATCAGAAGCCACCCTCTAGTACACAAACTAAACCCA
GTGTACCATCAGCAAAGCCAAAGAAGGCCCAGAAAAAGGCAAGAGCGACCCCACACGCAAACAAGCGGAA
AAAGAAACCCCCAGCCCGAAGCTCTCAAGAAAATGATCAGAAGAAGCAAGAGCAGCTAGCTATAGAGTAT
AGTAAAATGCATGACATTTGGATGTCATCTAAGTTTCAAAGGTTTGGCCAGTCTAGTCCACGTAGTTTTC
CTGTTCTGTTGAGAAATATTCCTGTCTTTAACCAAATATTAAAGCCCGTGACTCAGAGTAAAACACCCTC
ACAACATAATGAGTTATTTCCTCCTATCAATCAGATAAAATTCACAAGAAACCCTGAATTGGCAAAGGAG
AAAGTGAAGGTTGAACCATCAGATTCTCTGCCAACATGCCAATTCAAGACAGAATCCGGTGGGCAGACAT
TTGCAGAGCCGGCAGATAATTCTCAGGGACAGCCCATGGTGAGTGTCAATCAGGAAGCTCACCCTCTGCC
CCAGTCCCCACCATCTAACCAGTGTGCTAATATAATGGCTGGTGCTGCCCAAACACAGTTTCATCTAGGC
GCTCAAGAGAACCTGGTGCATCAGATACCACCACCGACGTTGCCTGGTACCTCCCCTGACACACTCTTGC
CAGACCCAGCATCAATCCTCAGGAAAGGGAAAGTGTTACATTTCGATGGAATTACAGTTGTTACGGAGAA
GCGTGAAGCTCAAACATCAAGCAATGGACCACTGGGTCCCACCACAGACAGTGCAC
